>Addgene plasmid #79221 | pAB031a | depositor full sequence | sequence record 148342 | Full Sequence
TTGAGATTCTTTTTTTCTGCGCGTAATCTGCTGCTTGCAAACAAAAAAACCACCGCTACCAGCGGTGGTT
TGTTTGCCGGATCAAGAGCTACCACCTCTTTTTCCGAAGGTAACTGGCTTCAGCAGAGCGCAGATACCAA
ATACTGTCCTTCTAGTGTAGCCGTAGTTAGGCCACCACTTCAAGAACTCTGTAGCACCGCCTACATACCT
CGCTCTGCTAATCCTGTTACCAGTGGCTGCTGCCAGTGGCGATAAGTCGTGTCTTACCGGGTTGGACTCA
AGACGATAGTTACCGGATAAGGCGCAGCGGTCGGGCTGAACGGGGGGTTCGTGCACACAGCCCAGCTTGG
AGCGAACGACCTACACCGAACTGAGATACCTACAGCGTGAGCTATGAGAAAGCGCCACGCTTCCCGAAGG
GAGAAAGGCGGACAGGTATCCGGTAAGCGGCAGGGTCGGAACAGGAGAGCGCACGAGGGAGCTTCCAGGG
GGAAACGCCTGGTATCTTTATAGTCCTGTCGGGTTTCGCCACCTCTGACTTGAGCGTCGATTTTTGTGAT
GCTCGTCAGGGGGGCGGAGCCTATGGAAAAACGCCAGCAACGCGGCCTTTTTACGGTTCCTGGCCTTTTG
CTGGCCTTTTGCTCACATGTTCTTTCCTGCGTTATCCCCTGATTCTGTGGATAACCGTATTACCGCCTTT
GAGTGAGCTGATACCGCTCGCCGCAGCCGAACGACCGAGCGCAGCGAGTCAGTGAGCGAGGAAGCGGAAG
AGCGCCTGATGCGGTATTTTCTCCTTACGCATCTGTGCGGTATTTCACACCGCATATGGTGCACTCTCAG
TACAATCTGCTCTGATGCCGCATAGTTAAGCCAGTATACACTCCGCTATCGCTACGTGACTGGGTCATGG
CTGCGCCCCGACACCCGCCAACACCCGCTGACGCGCCCTGACGGGCTTGTCTGCTCCCGGCATCCGCTTA
CAGACAAGCTGTGACCGTCTCCGGGAGCTGCATGTGTCAGAGGTTTTCACCGTCATCACCGAAACGCGCG
AGGCAGCTGCGGTAAAGCTCATCAGCGTGGTCGTGAAGCGATTCACAGATGTCTGCCTGTTCATCCGCGT
CCAGCTCGTTGAGTTTCTCCAGAAGCGTTAATGTCTGGCTTCTGATAAAGCGGGCCATGTTAAGGGCGGT
TTTTTCCTGTTTGGTCACTGATGCCTCCGTGTAAGGGGGATTTCTGTTCATGGGGGTAATGATACCGATG
AAACGAGAGAGGATGCTCACGATACGGGTTACTGATGATGAACAAGAGGACATCCGGTCAAATAAAACGA
AAGGCTCAGTCGAAAGACTGGGCCTTTCGTTTTGCTGAGGAGACTTAGGGACCCTGGTTTCCCGACTGGA
AAGCGGGCAGTGAGCGCAACGCAATTAATGTGAGTTAGCTCACTCATTAGGCACCCCAGGCTTTACACTT
TATGCTTCCGGCTCGTATGTTGTGTGGAATTGTGAGCGGATAACAATTTCACACACCTGCAGGTGCAGTA
AGGAGGAAAAAAAAATGGGCAGCTCTGTGAGTAGCGTTCCGACCAAACTGGAAGTGGTTGCAGCAACCCC
GACGAGCCTGCTGATTTCTTGGGATGCCCCGATGTCTAGTAGCTCTGTGTATTACTATCGTATCACCTAC
GGTGAAACGGGCGGTAACAGCCCGGTGCAGGAATTTACGGTTCCGTATAGTAGCTCTACCGCGACGATTA
GTGGCCTGAGCCCGGGTGTGGATTACACCATCACGGTTTATGCATGGGGCGAAGATAGCGCGGGTTACAT
GTTCATGTATTCTCCGATTAGTATCAATTACCGCACCTGCCACCATCATCACCATCATGGCGGTAGCGGC
GGTAGCAAGACACCCCCCCATGAACGCCCATATGCTTGCCCTGTCGAGTCCTGCGATCGCCGCTTTTCTC
GCTCGGATGAGCTTACCCGCCATATCCGCATCCACACAGGCCAGAAGCCCTTCCAGTGTCGAATCTGCAT
GCGTAACTTCAGTCGTAGTGACCACCTTACCACCCACATCCGCACCCACACAGGCGAGAAGCCTTTTGCC
TGTGACATTTGTGGGAGGAAGTTTGCCAGGAGTGATGAACGCAAGAGGCATACCAAAATCCATTTAAGAC
AGAAGGACTAACTTAATTAACGGCACTCCTCAGCAAATATAATGACCCTCTTGATAACCCAAGAGGGCAT
TTTTTAATGCCCATGGCGTTTATTTGCCGACTACCTTGGTGATCTCGCCTTTCACGTAGTGGACAAATTC
TTCCAACTGATCTGCGCGCGAGGCCAAGCGATCTTCTTCTTGTCCAAGATAAGCCTGTCTAGCTTCAAGT
ATGACGGGCTGATACTGGGCCGGCAGGCGCTCCATTGCCCAGTCGGCAGCGACATCCTTCGGCGCGATTT
TGCCGGTTACTGCGCTGTACCAAATGCGGGACAACGTAAGCACTACATTTCGCTCATCGCCAGCCCAGTC
GGGCGGCGAGTTCCATAGCGTTAAGGTTTCATTTAGCGCCTCAAATAGATCCTGTTCAGGAACCGGATCA
AAGAGTTCCTCCGCCGCTGGACCTACCAAGGCAACGCTATGTTCTCTTGCTTTTGTCAGCAAGATAGCCA
GATCAATGTCGATCGTGGCTGGCTCGAAGATACCTGCAAGAATGTCATTGCGCTGCCATTCTCCAAATTG
CAGTTCGCGCTTAGCTGGATAACGCCACGGAATGATGTCGTCGTGCACAACAATGGTGACTTCTACAGCG
CGGAGAATCTCGCTCTCTCCAGGGGAAGCCGAAGTTTCCAAAAGGTCGTTGATCAAAGCTCGCCGCGTTG
TTTCATCAAGCCTTACGGTCACCGTAACCAGCAAATCAATATCACTGTGTGGCTTCAGGCCGCCATCCAC
TGCGGAGCCGTACAAATGTACGGCCAGCAACGTCGGTTCGAGATGGCGCTCGATGACGCCAACTACCTCT
GATAGTTGAGTCGATACTTCGGCGATCACCGCTTCCCTCATACTCTTCCTTTTTCAATATTATTGAAGCA
TTTATCAGGGTTATTGTCTCATGAGCGGATACATATTTGAATGTATTTAGAAAAATATTAATTGCGTTGC
GCTCACTGCCCGCTTTCCAGTCGGGAAACCTGTCGTGCCAGCTGCATTAATGAATCGGCCAACGCGCGGG
GAGAGGCGGTTTGCGTATTGGGCGCCAGGGTGGTTTTTCTTTTCACCAGTGAGACGGGCAACAGCTGATT
GCCCTTCACCGCCTGGCCCTGAGAGAGTTGCAGCAAGCGGTCCACGCTGGTTTGCCCCAGCAGGCGAAAA
TCCTGTTTGATGGTGGTTAACGGCGGGATATAACATGAGCTGTCTTCGGTATCGTCGTATCCCACTACCG
AGATATCCGCACCAACGCGCAGCCCGGACTCGGTAATGGCGCGCATTGCGCCCAGCGCCATCTGATCGTT
GGCAACCAGCATCGCAGTGGGAACGATGCCCTCATTCAGCATTTGCATGGTTTGTTGAAAACCGGACATG
GCACTCCAGTCGCCTTCCCGTTCCGCTATCGGCTGAATTTGATTGCGAGTGAGATATTTATGCCAGCCAG
CCAGACGCAGACGCGCCGAGACAGAACTTAATGGGCCCGCTAACAGCGCGATTTGCTGGTGACCCAATGC
GACCAGATGCTCCACGCCCAGTCGCGTACCGTCTTCATGGGAGAAAATAATACTGTTGATGGGTGTCTGG
TCAGAGACATCAAGAAATAACGCCGGAACATTAGTGCAGGCAGCTTCCACAGCAATGGCATCCTGGTCAT
CCAGCGGATAGTTAATGATCAGCCCACTGACGCGTTGCGCGAGAAGATTGTGCACCGCCGCTTTACAGGC
TTCGACGCCGCTTCGTTCTACCATCGACACCACCACGCTGGCACCCAGTTGATCGGCGCGAGATTTAATC
GCCGCGACAATTTGCGACGGCGCGTGCAGGGCCAGACTGGAGGTGGCAACGCCAATCAGCAACGACTGTT
TGCCCGCCAGTTGTTGTGCCACGCGGTTGGGAATGTAATTCAGCTCCGCCATCGCCGCTTCCACTTTTTC
CCGCGTTTTCGCAGAAACGTGGCTGGCCTGGTTCACCACGCGGGAAACGGTCTGATAAGAGACACCGGCA
TACTCTGCGACATCGTATAACGTTACTGGTTTCACATTCACCACCCTGAATTGACTCTCTTCCGGGCGCT
ATCATGCCATACCGCGAAAGGTTTTGCACCATAGGCCAAATAGGCCGT
Features (pLannotate 1.2.2; 14 found; start..end, strand, type, name):
      1..589     +  rep_origin     ori: high-copy-number ColE1/pMB1/pBR322/pUC origin of replication
    775..915     -  misc_feature   bom: basis of mobility region from pBR322
   1017..1208    -  CDS            rop: Rop protein, which maintains plasmids at low copy number; rop
   1249..1305    +  CDS            mbeC (fragment): MBEC_ECOLX - Experimental evidence at protein level: Swiss-Prot protein existence level 1. Required for efficient mobilization of ColE1 plasmid and is thus essential to promote the specific transfer of the plasmid during conjugation. Probably functions by inducing DNA bending, helping the MbeA relaxase to melt the DNA around the nic site and cleave the phosphodiester bond. Binds specifically double-stranded DNA (dsDNA) containing the ColE1 oriT but does not recognize the inverted repeat (IR). From Escherichia coli.
   1319..1363    +  terminator     rrnB T1 terminator: transcription terminator T1 from the E. coli rrnB gene
   1426..1447    +  protein_bind   CAP binding site: CAP binding activates transcription in the presence of cAMP. E. coli catabolite activator protein
   1462..1492    +  promoter       lac promoter: promoter for the E. coli lac operon
   1500..1516    +  protein_bind   lac operator: The lac repressor binds to the lac operator to inhibit transcription in E. coli. This inhibition can be relieved by adding lactose or isopropyl-β-D-thiogalactopyranoside (IPTG). lac repressor encoded by lacI
   1561..1794    +  CDS            FINC_PLEWA (fragment): Experimental evidence at transcript level: Swiss-Prot protein existence level 2. Fibronectins bind cell surfaces and various compounds including collagen, fibrin, heparin, DNA, and actin. Fibronectins are involved in cell adhesion, cell motility, opsonization, wound healing, and maintenance of cell shape. May be involved in osteoblast compaction (By similarity). From Pleurodeles waltl (Iberian ribbed newt).
   1912..2086    +  CDS            ZFHD1 (DNA binding domain) (fragment): composite human DNA-binding domain composed of domains from the transcription factors Zif268 and Oct-1 (Pomerantz et al., 1995)
   2260..3051    -  CDS            SmR: aminoglycoside adenylyltransferase (Murphy, 1985); aadA; confers resistance to spectinomycin and streptomycin
   3052..3123    -  promoter       AmpR promoter: bla
   3153..4235    -  CDS            lacI: lac repressor; lacI; The lac repressor binds to the lac operator to inhibit transcription in E. coli. This inhibition can be relieved by adding lactose or isopropyl-β-D-thiogalactopyranoside (IPTG).
   4236..4302    -  promoter       lacIq promoter (fragment): lacI (mutant); In the lacIq allele, a single base change in the promoter boosts expression of the lacI gene about 10-fold.
