[The description below was written by a language model from this plasmid's Addgene catalogue record and pLannotate feature annotations shown in this document.]
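Description:
pAB031a is a 4.3 kb bacterial expression plasmid built on a ColE1-type backbone. It was made as a component of a system for the directed evolution of protein-protein interactions, developed in work on continuous evolution of Bacillus thuringiensis toxins. It replicates in E. coli from a ColE1/pMB1-family origin. The catalogue lists it as high copy, although the feature table also detects the pBR322-derived bom region, a rop coding sequence and a small mbeC fragment; rop normally moderates copy number. Selection is by spectinomycin, through the aadA (SmR) aminoglycoside adenylyltransferase gene driven by a bla-type promoter.

The payload is a synthetic fusion, HA4-Zif268, expressed from the lac promoter, which has its CAP binding site and lac operator and is preceded by an rrnB T1 terminator that insulates it from upstream transcription. The annotation software labels the first part of the open reading frame as a fibronectin fragment, which fits HA4 being a fibronectin type III-based monobody binder. It labels the downstream part as a fragment of the ZFHD1 DNA-binding domain, corresponding here to the Zif268 zinc-finger moiety. The plasmid also carries lacI under the up-mutated lacIq promoter, so the fusion is repressed until induced with IPTG or lactose.

Tethering a binding protein to a sequence-specific DNA-binding domain is the arrangement typical of a bacterial two-hybrid "bait". There, interaction with a partner protein recruits transcription machinery to a reporter promoter. The record itself gives only the general purpose, and it does not specify the partner constructs, the reporter, or this plasmid's exact role in the system.
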