Addgene plasmid #79221: pAB031a
Purpose: Directed Evolution of Protein-Protein Interactions
Depositing lab: David Liu. Depositing organization: Harvard University. Publication: Continuous evolution of Bacillus thuringiensis toxins overcomes insect resistance. Badran AH, Guzov VM, Huai Q, Kemp MM, Vishwanath P, Kain W, Nance AM, Evdokimov A, Moshiri F, Turner KH, Wang P, Malvar T, Liu DR. Nature. 2016 May 5;533(7601):58-63. doi: 10.1038/nature17938. Epub 2016 Apr 27. PubMed 27120167.
Backbone
  Vector backbone: ColEI
  Backbone manufacturer: David Liu Lab
  Backbone size w/o insert (bp): 2992
  Vector type: Bacterial Expression
Growth in bacteria
  Bacterial resistance: Spectinomycin, 50 μg/mL
  Growth temperature: 37°C
  Growth strain: NEB Turbo
  Copy number: High Copy
Gene/Insert
  Gene/Insert name: PlacZ HA4-Zif268; PlacIq lacI
  Species: Synthetic
  Promoter: PlacZ; PlacIq
  Cloning method: Ligation Independent Cloning
  Sequencing primers: 5′ n/a; 3′ n/a
Terms and licenses: Academic/Nonprofit Terms; Industry Terms: Not Available to Industry
How to cite: pAB031a was a gift from David Liu (Addgene plasmid # 79221 ; http://n2t.net/addgene:79221 ; RRID:Addgene_79221)
