>Addgene plasmid #79221 | pAB031a | addgene partial sequence | sequence record 151305 | pGEX3 5'-CCGGGAGCTGCATGTGTCAGAGG-3'
AGCTCATCAGCGTGGTCGTGAAGCGATTCACAGATGTCTGCCTGTTCATCCGCGTCCAGCTCGTTGAGTT
TCTCCAGAAGCGTTAATGTCTGGCTTCTGATAAAGCGGGCCATGTTAAGGGCGGTTTTTTCCTGTTTGGT
CACTGATGCCTCCGTGTAAGGGGGATTTCTGTTCATGGGGGTAATGATACCGATGAAACGAGAGAGGATG
CTCACGATACGGGTTACTGATGATGAACAAGAGGACATCCGGTCAAATAAAACGAAAGGCTCAGTCGAAA
GACTGGGCCTTTCGTTTTGCTGAGGAGACTTAGGGACCCTGGTTTCCCGACTGGAAAGCGGGCAGTGAGC
GCAACGCAATTAATGTGAGTTAGCTCACTCATTAGGCACCCCAGGCTTTACACTTTATGCTTCCGGCTCG
TATGTTGTGTGGAATTGTGAGCGGATAACAATTTCACACACCTGCAGGTGCAGTAAGGAGGAAAAAAAAA
TGGGCAGCTCTGTGAGTAGCGTTCCGACCAAACTGGAAGTGGTTGCAGCAACCCCGACGAGCCTGCTGAT
TTCTTGGGATGCCCCGATGTCTAGTAGCTCTGTGTATTACTATCGTATCACCTACGGTGAAACGGGCGGT
AACAGCCCGGTGCAGGAATTTACGGTTCCGTATAGTAGCTCTACCGCGACGATTAGTGGCCTGAGCCCGG
GTGTGGATTACACCATCACGGTTTATGCATGGGGCGAAGATAGCGCGGGTTACATGTTCATGTATTCTCC
GATTAGTATCAATTAC
