>Addgene plasmid #79221 | pAB031a | addgene partial sequence | sequence record 151306 | Spect-F 5'-cagcccgtcatacttgaagc-3'
CGCTTGGCCTCGCGCGCAGATCAGTTGGAAGAATTTGTCCACTACGTGAAAGGCGAGATCACCAAGGTAG
TCGGCAAATAAACGCCATGGGCATTAAAAAATGCCCTCTTGGGTTATCAAGAGGGTCATTATATTTGCTG
AGGAGTGCCGTTAATTAAGTTAGTCCTTCTGTCTTAAATGGATTTTGGTATGCCTCTTGCGTTCATCACT
CCTGGCAAACTTCCTCCCACAAATGTCACAGGCAAAAGGCTTCTCGCCTGTGTGGGTGCGGATGTGGGTG
GTAAGGTGGTCACTACGACTGAAGTTACGCATGCAGATTCGACACTGGAAGGGCTTCTGGCCTGTGTGGA
TGCGGATATGGCGGGTAAGCTCATCCGAGCGAGAAAAGCGGCGATCGCAGGACTCGACAGGGCAAGCATA
TGGGCGTTCATGGGGGGGTGTCTTGCTACCGCCGCTACCGCCATGATGGTGATGATGGTGGCAGGTGCGG
TAATTGATACTAATCGGAGAATACATGAACATGTAACCCGCGCTATCTTCGCCCCATGCATAAACCGTGA
TGGTGTAATCCACACCCGGGCTCAGGCCACTAATCGTCGCGGTAGAGCTACTATACGGAACCGTAAATTC
CTGCACCGGGCTGTTACCGCCCGTTTCACCGTAGGTGATACGATAGTAATACACAGAGCTACTAGACATC
GGGGCATCCCAAGAAATCAGCAGGCTCGTCGGGGTTGCTGCAACCACTTCCAGTTTGGTCGGAACGCTAC
TCACAGAGCTGCC
